Addgene plasmid #210364: REEP6-EGFP
Purpose: Expresses REEP6 fused with EGFP in mammalian cells
Depositing lab: Michele Pagano. Publication: The REEP5/TRAM1 complex binds SARS-CoV-2 NSP3 and promotes virus replication. Li J, Gui Q, Liang FX, Sall J, Zhang Q, Duan Y, Dhabaria A, Askenazi M, Ueberheide B, Stapleford KA, Pagano M. J Virol. 2023 Sep 28:e0050723. doi: 10.1128/jvi.00507-23. PubMed 37768083.
Backbone
  Vector backbone: pEGFP-N1
  Backbone size w/o insert (bp): 4700
  Total vector size (bp): 5300
  Vector type: Mammalian Expression
  Selectable markers: Neomycin (select with G418)
Growth in bacteria
  Bacterial resistance: Kanamycin, 50 μg/mL
  Growth temperature: 37°C
  Growth strain: DH5alpha
  Copy number: High Copy
Gene/Insert
  Gene/Insert name: REEP6
  Species: H. sapiens (human)
  Insert size (bp): 633
  GenBank ID: NM_138393.4
  Entrez Gene: REEP6 (a.k.a. C19orf32, DP1L1, REEP6.1, REEP6.2, RP77, TB2L1, Yip2f)
  Tag / fusion protein: EGFP (C terminal on insert)
  Cloning method: Ligation Independent Cloning
  Sequencing primers: 5′ CMV-F; 3′ EGFP (Cterm)
Resource information
  A portion of this plasmid was derived from a plasmid made by: Horizon Discovery MHS6278-202756369
Terms and licenses: Academic/Nonprofit Terms; Industry Terms: Not Available to Industry
How to cite: REEP6-EGFP was a gift from Michele Pagano (Addgene plasmid # 210364 ; http://n2t.net/addgene:210364 ; RRID:Addgene_210364)
