[The description below was written by a language model from this plasmid's Addgene catalogue record and pLannotate feature annotations shown in this document.]
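Description:
REEP6-EGFP is a mammalian expression plasmid built on the pEGFP-N1 backbone that produces human REEP6 (receptor expression-enhancing protein 6) with a green fluorescent protein fused to its C terminus. The REEP6 coding sequence sits just downstream of a residual piece of the multiple cloning site and is driven by the human cytomegalovirus immediate-early enhancer and promoter. It reads into the fluorescent protein, and the transcript ends at an SV40 polyadenylation signal. The catalogue lists the insert as 633 bp, whereas the automated annotation matches REEP6 over a somewhat shorter span and marks it as a fragment. The sequenced record is also slightly shorter than the nominal total size. The annotation tool labels the reporter as mEGFP, the A206K monomeric variant, while the catalogue simply calls it EGFP, so the record does not settle which variant is present.

In bacteria, the plasmid is maintained through a high-copy ColE1/pUC-type origin, and an f1 origin is also present. A single Tn5 aminoglycoside phosphotransferase gene serves both hosts. A bacterial bla-type promoter expresses it for kanamycin selection in E. coli, and the SV40 early promoter expresses it in mammalian cells for G418 selection of stable transfectants, with an HSV TK polyadenylation signal at its end. The short large T antigen, ble and bGH poly(A) hits appear to be backbone remnants rather than functional elements.

The construct is suited to transient or stable expression of tagged REEP6 for live or fixed-cell localisation and for GFP-based pull-downs. It was deposited in connection with a study on how a REEP5/TRAM1 complex interacts with SARS-CoV-2 NSP3 during virus replication.
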