Features (pLannotate 1.2.2; 15 found; start..end, strand, type, name):
     58..361     +  enhancer       CMV enhancer: human cytomegalovirus immediate early enhancer
    362..565     +  promoter       CMV promoter: human cytomegalovirus (CMV) immediate early promoter
    588..615     +  misc_feature   MCS (fragment): multiple cloning site
    616..1167    +  CDS            REEP6 (fragment): REEP6_HUMAN - Also known as C19orf32, DP1L1. Experimental evidence at protein level: Swiss-Prot protein existence level 1. Required for correct function and survival of retinal photoreceptors (PubMed:27889058). Required for retinal development (By similarity). In rod photoreceptors, facilitates stability and/or trafficking of guanylate cyclases and is required to maintain endoplasmic reticulum and mitochondrial homeostasis (By similarity). May play a role in clathrin-coated intracellular vesicle trafficking of proteins from the endoplasmic reticulum to the retinal rod plasma membrane (By simil
   1189..1908    +  CDS            mEGFP: enhanced GFP with monomerizing A206K mutation (Zacharias et al., 2002) mammalian codon-optimized
   1925..2008    +  CDS            large T antigen (fragment): large T antigen from SV40 (simian virus 40)
   2031..2152    +  polyA_signal   SV40 poly(A) signal: SV40 polyadenylation signal
   2186..2614    -  rep_origin     f1 ori (sequence partly withheld): f1 bacteriophage origin of replication; arrow indicates direction of (+) strand synthesis
   2641..2745    +  promoter       AmpR promoter: bla
   2747..3104    +  promoter       SV40 promoter: SV40 enhancer and early promoter
   3139..3933    +  CDS            NeoR/KanR: aminoglycoside phosphotransferase from Tn5; aph(3')-II (or nptII); confers resistance to neomycin, kanamycin, and G418 (Geneticin®)
   3954..4106    +  CDS            ble (fragment): BLE_KLEPN - Experimental evidence at protein level: Swiss-Prot protein existence level 1. Binding protein with a strong affinity to the bleomycin family of antibiotics. Binds to CL990; an antimitotic-antibiotic compound. From Klebsiella pneumoniae.
   4165..4212    +  polyA_signal   HSV TK poly(A) signal: herpes simplex virus thymidine kinase polyadenylation signal (Cole and Stacy, 1985)
   4303..4319    -  polyA_signal   bGH poly(A) signal (fragment): bovine growth hormone polyadenylation signal
   4541..5129    +  rep_origin     ori: high-copy-number ColE1/pMB1/pBR322/pUC origin of replication
>Addgene plasmid #210364 | REEP6-EGFP | addgene full sequence | sequence record 417558 | Addgene NGS Result
TTATTAATAGTAATCAATTACGGGGTCATTAGTTCATAGCCCATATATGGAGTTCCGCGTTACATAACTT
ACGGTAAATGGCCCGCCTGGCTGACCGCCCAACGACCCCCGCCCATTGACGTCAATAATGACGTATGTTC
CCATAGTAACGCCAATAGGGACTTTCCATTGACGTCAATGGGTGGAGTATTTACGGTAAACTGCCCACTT
GGCAGTACATCAAGTGTATCATATGCCAAGTACGCCCCCTATTGACGTCAATGACGGTAAATGGCCCGCC
TGGCATTATGCCCAGTACATGACCTTATGGGACTTTCCTACTTGGCAGTACATCTACGTATTAGTCATCG
CTATTACCATGGTGATGCGGTTTTGGCAGTACATCAATGGGCGTGGATAGCGGTTTGACTCACGGGGATT
TCCAAGTCTCCACCCCATTGACGTCAATGGGAGTTTGTTTTGGCACCAAAATCAACGGGACTTTCCAAAA
TGTCGTAACAACTCCGCCCCATTGACGCAAATGGGCGGTAGGCGTGTACGGTGGGAGGTCTATATAAGCA
GAGCTGGTTTAGTGAACCGTCAGATCCGCTAGCGCTACCGGACTCAGATCTCGAGATGGACGGCCTGAGG
CAGCGCGTGGAGCACTTCCTGGAGCAAAGGAACCTGGTCACCGAAGTGCTGGGGGCGCTGGAGGCCAAGA
CCGGGGTGGAGAAGCGGTATCTGGCTGCAGGAGCCGTCACTCTGCTAAGCCTGTATCTGCTGTTCGGCTA
CGGAGCGTCTCTGCTGTGCAATCTCATCGGATTTGTGTACCCCGCATATGCCTCAATCAAAGCTATCGAG
AGCCCAAGCAAGGACGACGACACTGTGTGGCTCACCTACTGGGTGGTGTACGCCCTGTTTGGGCTGGCCG
AGTTCTTCAGCGATCTACTCCTGTCCTGGTTCCCTTTCTACTACGTGGGCAAGTGCGCCTTCCTGTTGTT
CTGCATGGCTCCCAGGCCCTGGAACGGGGCTCTCATGCTGTATCAGCGCGTCGTGCGTCCGCTGTTCCTA
AGGCACCACGGGGCCGTAGACAGAATCATGAACGACCTCAGCGGGCGAGCCCTGGACGCGGCGGCCGGAA
TAACCAGGAACGTCAAGCCAAGCCAGACCCCGCAGCCGAAGGACAAGGCGGATCCACCGGTCGCCACCAT
GGTGAGCAAGGGCGAGGAGCTGTTCACCGGGGTGGTGCCCATCCTGGTCGAGCTGGACGGCGACGTAAAC
GGCCACAAGTTCAGCGTGTCCGGCGAGGGCGAGGGCGATGCCACCTACGGCAAGCTGACCCTGAAGTTCA
TCTGCACCACCGGCAAGCTGCCCGTGCCCTGGCCCACCCTCGTGACCACCCTGACCTACGGCGTGCAGTG
CTTCAGCCGCTACCCCGACCACATGAAGCAGCACGACTTCTTCAAGTCCGCCATGCCCGAAGGCTACGTC
CAGGAGCGCACCATCTTCTTCAAGGACGACGGCAACTACAAGACCCGCGCCGAGGTGAAGTTCGAGGGCG
ACACCCTGGTGAACCGCATCGAGCTGAAGGGCATCGACTTCAAGGAGGACGGCAACATCCTGGGGCACAA
GCTGGAGTACAACTACAACAGCCACAACGTCTATATCATGGCCGACAAGCAGAAGAACGGCATCAAGGTG
AACTTCAAGATCCGCCACAACATCGAGGACGGCAGCGTGCAGCTCGCCGACCACTACCAGCAGAACACCC
CCATCGGCGACGGCCCCGTGCTGCTGCCCGACAACCACTACCTGAGCACCCAGTCCAAGCTGAGCAAAGA
CCCCAACGAGAAGCGCGATCACATGGTCCTGCTGGAGTTCGTGACCGCCGCCGGGATCACTCTCGGCATG
GACGAGCTGTACAAGTAAAGCGGCCGCGACTCTAGATCATAATCAGCCATACCACATTTGTAGAGGTTTT
ACTTGCTTTAAAAAACCTCCCACACCTCCCCCTGAACCTGAAACATAAAATGAATGCAATTGTTGTTGTT
AACTTGTTTATTGCAGCTTATAATGGTTACAAATAAAGCAATAGCATCACAAATTTCACAAATAAAGCAT
TTTTTTCACTGCATTCTAGTTGTGGTTTGTCCAAACTCATCAATGTATCTTAAGGCGTAAATTGTAAGCG
TTAATATTTTGTTAAAATTCGCGTTAAATTTTTGTTAAATCAGCTCATTTTTTAACCAATAGGCCGAAAT
CGGCAAAATCCCTTATAAATCAAAAGAATAGACCGAGATAGGGT
[37 nt withheld, positions 2285-2321]
AAAGAACGTGGACTCCAACGTCAAAGG
[49 nt withheld, positions 2349-2397]
T
[91 nt withheld, positions 2399-2489]
G
[124 nt withheld, positions 2491-2614]
CAGGTGGCACTTTTCGGGGAAATGTGCGCGGAACCCCTATTTGTTTATTTTTCTAAATACATTCAAATAT
GTATCCGCTCATGAGACAATAACCCTGATAAATGCTTCAATAATATTGAAAAAGGAAGAGTCCTGAGGCG
GAAAGAACCAGCTGTGGAATGTGTGTCAGTTAGGGTGTGGAAAGTCCCCAGGCTCCCCAGCAGGCAGAAG
TATGCAAAGCATGCATCTCAATTAGTCAGCAACCAGGTGTGGAAAGTCCCCAGGCTCCCCAGCAGGCAGA
AGTATGCAAAGCATGCATCTCAATTAGTCAGCAACCATAGTCCCGCCCCTAACTCCGCCCATCCCGCCCC
TAACTCCGCCCAGTTCCGCCCATTCTCCGCCCCATGGCTGACTAATTTTTTTTATTTATGCAGAGGCCGA
GGCCGCCTCGGCCTCTGAGCTATTCCAGAAGTAGTGAGGAGGCTTTTTTGGAGGCCTAGGCTTTTGCAAA
GATCGATCAAGAGACAGGATGAGGATCGTTTCGCATGATTGAACAAGATGGATTGCACGCAGGTTCTCCG
GCCGCTTGGGTGGAGAGGCTATTCGGCTATGACTGGGCACAACAGACAATCGGCTGCTCTGATGCCGCCG
TGTTCCGGCTGTCAGCGCAGGGGCGCCCGGTTCTTTTTGTCAAGACCGACCTGTCCGGTGCCCTGAATGA
ACTGCAAGACGAGGCAGCGCGGCTATCGTGGCTGGCCACGACGGGCGTTCCTTGCGCAGCTGTGCTCGAC
GTTGTCACTGAAGCGGGAAGGGACTGGCTGCTATTGGGCGAAGTGCCGGGGCAGGATCTCCTGTCATCTC
ACCTTGCTCCTGCCGAGAAAGTATCCATCATGGCTGATGCAATGCGGCGGCTGCATACGCTTGATCCGGC
TACCTGCCCATTCGACCACCAAGCGAAACATCGCATCGAGCGAGCACGTACTCGGATGGAAGCCGGTCTT
GTCGATCAGGATGATCTGGACGAAGAGCATCAGGGGCTCGCGCCAGCCGAACTGTTCGCCAGGCTCAAGG
CGAGCATGCCCGACGGCGAGGATCTCGTCGTGACCCATGGCGATGCCTGCTTGCCGAATATCATGGTGGA
AAATGGCCGCTTTTCTGGATTCATCGACTGTGGCCGGCTGGGTGTGGCGGACCGCTATCAGGACATAGCG
TTGGCTACCCGTGATATTGCTGAAGAGCTTGGCGGCGAATGGGCTGACCGCTTCCTCGTGCTTTACGGTA
TCGCCGCTCCCGATTCGCAGCGCATCGCCTTCTATCGCCTTCTTGACGAGTTCTTCTGAGCGGGACTCTG
GGGTTCGAAATGACCGACCAAGCGACGCCCAACCTGCCATCACGAGATTTCGATTCCACCGCCGCCTTCT
ATGAAAGGTTGGGCTTCGGAATCGTTTTCCGGGACGCCGGCTGGATGATCCTCCAGCGCGGGGATCTCAT
GCTGGAGTTCTTCGCCCACCCTAGGGGGAGGCTAACTGAAACACGGAAGGAGACAATACCGGAAGGAACC
CGCGCTATGACGGCAATAAAAAGACAGAATAAAACGCACGGTGTTGGGTCGTTTGTTCATAAACGCGGGG
TTCGGTCCCAGGGCTGGCACTCTGTCGATACCCCACCGAGACCCCATTGGGGCCAATACGCCCGCGTTTC
TTCCTTTTCCCCACCCCACCCCCCAAGTTCGGGTGAAGGCCCAGGGCTCGCAGCCAACGTCGGGGCGGCA
GGCCCTGCCATAGCCTCAGGTTACTCATATATACTTTAGATTGATTTAAAACTTCATTTTTAATTTAAAA
GGATCTAGGTGAAGATCCTTTTTGATAATCTCATGACCAAAATCCCTTAACGTGAGTTTTCGTTCCACTG
AGCGTCAGACCCCGTAGAAAAGATCAAAGGATCTTCTTGAGATCCTTTTTTTCTGCGCGTAATCTGCTGC
TTGCAAACAAAAAAACCACCGCTACCAGCGGTGGTTTGTTTGCCGGATCAAGAGCTACCAACTCTTTTTC
CGAAGGTAACTGGCTTCAGCAGAGCGCAGATACCAAATACTGTTCTTCTAGTGTAGCCGTAGTTAGGCCA
CCACTTCAAGAACTCTGTAGCACCGCCTACATACCTCGCTCTGCTAATCCTGTTACCAGTGGCTGCTGCC
AGTGGCGATAAGTCGTGTCTTACCGGGTTGGACTCAAGACGATAGTTACCGGATAAGGCGCAGCGGTCGG
GCTGAACGGGGGGTTCGTGCACACAGCCCAGCTTGGAGCGAACGACCTACACCGAACTGAGATACCTACA
GCGTGAGCTATGAGAAAGCGCCACGCTTCCCGAAGGGAGAAAGGCGGACAGGTATCCGGTAAGCGGCAGG
GTCGGAACAGGAGAGCGCACGAGGGAGCTTCCAGGGGGAAACGCCTGGTATCTTTATAGTCCTGTCGGGT
TTCGCCACCTCTGACTTGAGCGTCGATTTTTGTGATGCTCGTCAGGGGGGCGGAGCCTATGGAAAAACGC
CAGCAACGCGGCCTTTTTACGGTTCCTGGCCTTTTGCTGGCCTTTTGCTCACATGTTCTTTCCTGCGTTA
TCCCCTGATTCTGTGGATAACCGTATTACCGCCATGCATTAG
